>Addgene plasmid #200030 | piggyBAC-U6-GFP-WPRE | addgene full sequence | sequence record 393204 | Addgene NGS Result
ACTCTTCCTTTTTCAATATTATTGAAGCATTTATCAGGGTTATTGTCTCATGAGCGGATACATATTTGAA
TGTATTTAGAAAAATAAACAAATAGGGGTTCCGCGCACATTTCCCCGAAAAGTGCCACCTAAATTGTAAG
CGTTAATATTTTGTTAAAATTCGCGTTAAATTTTTGTTAAATCAGCTCATTTTTTAACCAATAGGCCGAA
ATCGGCAAAATCCCTTATAAATCAAAAGAATAGACCGAGATAGGGT
[37 nt withheld, positions 257-293]
AAAGAACGTGGACTCCAACGTCAAAGG
[49 nt withheld, positions 321-369]
T
[91 nt withheld, positions 371-461]
G
[124 nt withheld, positions 463-586]
CCCATTCGCCATTCAGGCTGCGCAACTGTTGGGAAGGGCGATCGGTGCGGGCCTCTTCGCTATTACGCCA
GCTGGCGAAAGGGGGATGTGCTGCAAGGCGATTAAGTTGGGTAACGCCAGGGTTTTCCCAGTCACGACGT
TGTAAAACGACGGCCAGTGAGCGCGCCTCGTTCATTCACGTTTTTGAACCCGTGGAGGACGGGCAGACTC
GCGGTGCAAATGTGTTTTACAGCGTGATGGAGCAGATGAAGATGCTCGACACGCTGCAGAACACGCAGCT
AGATTAACCCTAGAAAGATAATCATATTGTGACGTACGTTAAAGATAATCATGTGTAAAATTGACGCATG
TGTTTTATCGGTCTGTATATCGAGGTTTATTTATTAATTTGAATAGATATTAAGTTTTATTATATTTACA
CTTACATACTAATAATAAATTCAACAAACAATTTATTTATGTTTATTTATTTATTAAAAAAAACAAAAAC
TCAAAATTTCTTCTATAAAGTAACAAAACTTTTATGAGGGACAGCCCCCCCCCAAAGCCCCCAGGGATGT
AATTACGTCCCTCCCCCGCTAGGGGGCAGCAGCGAGCCGCCCGGGGCTCCGCTCCGGTCCGGCGCTCCCC
CCGCATCCCCGAGCCGGCAGCGTGCGGGGACAGCCCGGGCACGGGGAAGGTGGCACGGGATCGCTTTCCT
CTGAACGCTTCTCGCTGCTCTTTGAGCCTGCAGACACCTGGGGGGATACGGGGAAAAGGCCTCCACGGCC
AAGAGAGGGCCTATTTCCCATGATTCCTTCATATTTGCATATACGATACAAGGCTGTTAGAGAGATAATT
AGAATTAATTTGACTGTAAACACAAAGATATTAGTACAAAATACGTGACGTAGAAAGTAATAATTTCTTG
GGTAGTTTGCAGTTTTAAAATTATGTTTTAAAATGGACTATCATATGCTTACCGTAACTTGAAAGTATTT
CGATTTCTTGGCTTTATATATCTTGTGGAAAGGACGAAACACCGGAGACGGTTGTAAATTTGAGACATTG
GTGGACGCGTCGTCTCATTTTTTTATTACAGGGACAGCAGAGATCCACTTTGGCGCCGGCTCGAGGGGGC
CCGGGTGCAAAGATGGATAAAGTTTTAAACAGAGAGGAATCTTTGCAGCTAATGGACCTTCTAGGTCTTG
AAAGGAGTGGGAATTGGCTCCGGTGCCCGTCAGTGGGCAGAGCGCACATCGCCCACAGTCCCCGAGAAGT
TGGGGGGAGGGGTCGGCAATTGATCCGGTGCCTAGAGAAGGTGGCGCGGGGTAAACTGGGAAAGTGATGT
CGTGTACTGGCTCCGCCTTTTTCCCGAGGGTGGGGGAGAACCGTATATAAGTGCAGTAGTCGCCGTGAAC
GTTCTTTTTCGCAACGGGTTTGCCGCCAGAACACAGGTAAGTGCCGTGTGTGGTTCCCGCGGGCCTGGCC
TCTTTACGGGTTATGGCCCTTGCGTGCCTTGAATTACTTCCACCTGGCTGCAGTACGTGATTCTTGATCC
CGAGCTTCGGGTTGGAAGTGGGTGGGAGAGTTCGAGGCCTTGCGCTTAAGGAGCCCCTTCGCCTCGTGCT
TGAGTTGAGGCCTGGCCTGGGCGCTGGGGCCGCCGCGTGCGAACCTGGTGGCACCTTCGCGCCTGTCTCG
CTGCTTTCGATAAGTCTCTAGCCATTTAAAATTTTTGATGACCTGCTGCGACGCTTTTTTTCTGGCAAGA
TAGTCTTGTAAATGCGGGCCAAGATCTGCACACTGGTATTTCGGTTTTTGGGGCCGCGGGCGGCGACGGG
GCCCGTGCGTCCCAGCGCACATGTTCGGCGAGGCGGGGCCTGCGAGCGCGGCCACCGAGAATCGGACGGG
GGTAGTCTCAAGCTGGCCGGCCTGCTCTGGTGCCTGGCCTCGCGCCGCCGTGTATCGCCCCGCCCTGGGC
GGCAAGGCTGGCCCGGTCGGCACCAGTTGCGTGAGCGGAAAGATGGCCGCTTCCCGGCCCTGCTGCAGGG
AGCTCAAAATGGAGGACGCGGCGCTCGGGAGAGCGGGCGGGTGAGTCACCCACACAAAGGAAAAGGGCCT
TTCCGTCCTCAGCCGTCGCTTCATGTGACTCCACGGAGTACCGGGCGCCGTCCAGGCACCTCGATTAGTT
CTCGAGCTTTTGGAGTACGTCGTCTTTAGGTTGGGGGGAGGGGTTTTATGCGATGGAGTTTCCCCACACT
GAGTGGGTGGAGACTGAAGTTAGGCCAGCTTGGCACTTGATGTAATTCTCCTTGGAATTTGCCCTTTTTG
AGTTTGGATCTTGGTTCATTCTCAAGCCTCAGACAGTGGTTCAAAGTTTTTTTCTTCCATTTCAGGTGTC
GTGACGTACGGCCACCATGGTGAGCAAGGGCGAGGAGCTGTTCACCGGGGTGGTGCCCATCCTGGTCGAG
CTGGACGGCGACGTAAACGGCCACAAGTTCAGCGTGTCCGGCGAGGGCGAGGGCGATGCCACCTACGGCA
AGCTGACCCTGAAGTTCATCTGCATCACCGGCAAGCTGCCCGTGCCCTGGCCCACCCTCGTGACCACCCT
GACCTACGGCGTGCAGTGCTTCAGCCGCTACCCCGACCACATGAAGCAGCACGACTTCTTCAAGTCCGCC
ATGCCCGAAGGCTACGTCCAGGAGCGCACCATCTTCTTCAAGGACGACGGCAACTACAAGACCCGCGCCG
TGGTGAAGTTCGAGGGCGACACCCTGGTGAACCGCATCGAGCTGAAGGGCATCGACTTCAAGGAGGACGG
CAACATCCTGGGGCACAAGCTGGAGTACAACTACAACAGCCACAACGTCTATATCATGGCCGACAAGCAG
AAGAACGGCATCAAGGTGAACTTCAAGATCCGCCACAACATCGAGGACGGCAGCGTGCAGCTCGCCGACC
ACTACCAGCAGAACACCCCCATCGGCGACGGCCCCGTGCTGCTGCCCGACAACCACTACCTGAGCACCCA
GTCCGCCCTGAGCAAAGACCCCAACGAGAAGCGCGATCACATGGTCCTGCTGGAGTTCGTGACCGCCGCC
GGGATCACTCTCGGCATGGACGAGCTGTACAAGTGAAGTCGACTTTCCAAGCTCCATAGGTCTGATTTGG
TACCATAGCAGATGATCCATGGTACCGCTTTAAGGCCGGTCCTAGCAATCGCGTTAAGTCGACAATCAAC
CTCTGGATTACAAAATTTGTGAAAGATTGACTGGTATTCTTAACTATGTTGCTCCTTTTACGCTATGTGG
ATACGCTGCTTTAATGCCTTTGTATCATGCTATTGCTTCCCGTATGGCTTTCATTTTCTCCTCCTTGTAT
AAATCCTGGTTGCTGTCTCTTTATGAGGAGTTGTGGCCCGTTGTCAGGCAACGTGGCGTGGTGTGCACTG
TGTTTGCTGACGCAACCCCCACTGGTTGGGGCATTGCCACCACCTGTCAGCTCCTTTCCGGGACTTTCGC
TTTCCCCCTCCCTATTGCCACGGCGGAACTCATCGCCGCCTGCCTTGCCCGCTGCTGGACAGGGGCTCGG
CTGTTGGGCACTGACAATTCCGTGGTGTTGTCGGGGAAATCATCGTCCTTTCCTTGGCTGCTCGCCTGTG
TTGCCACCTGGATTCTGCGCGGGACGTCCTTCTGCTACGTCCCTTCGGCCCTCAATCCAGCGGACCTTCC
TTCCCGCGGCCTGCTGCCGGCTCTGCGGCCTCTTCCGCGTCTTCGCCTTCGCCCTCAGACGAGTCGGATC
TCCCTTTGGGCCGCCTCCCCGCGTCGACTTTAAGACCAATGACTTACAAGGCACGCGTAATCAACCTCTG
GATTACAAAATTTGTGAAAGATTGACTGGTATTCTTAACTATGTTGCTCCTTTTACGCTATGTGGATACG
CTGCTTTAATGCCTTTGTATCATGCGTTAACTAAACTTGTTTATTGCAGCTTATAATGGTTACAAATAAA
GCAATAGCATCACAAATTTCACAAATAAAGCATTTTTTTCACTGCATTCTAGTTGTGGTTTGTCCAAACT
CATCAATGTATCTTATCATGTCTGGAATTGACTCAAATGATGTCAATTAGTCTATCAGAAGCTCATCTGG
TCTCCCTTCCGGGGGACAAGACATCCCTGTTTAATATTTAAACAGCAGTGTTCCCAAACTGGGTTCTTAT
ATCCCTTGCTCTGGTCAACCAGGTTGCAGGGTTTCCTGTCCTCACAGGAACGAAGTCCCTAAAGAAACAG
TGGCAGCCAGGTTTAGCCCCGGAATTGACTGGATTCCTTTTTTAGGGCCCATTGGTATGGCTTTTTCCCC
GTATCCCCCCAGGTGTCTGCAGGCTCAAAGAGCAGCGAGAAGCGTTCAGAGGAAAGCGATCCCGTGCCAC
CTTCCCCGTGCCCGGGCTGTCCCCGCACGCTGCCGGCTCGGGGATGCGGGGGGAGCGCCGGACCGGAGCG
GAGCCCCGGGCGGCTCGCTGCTGCCCCCTAGCGGGGGAGGGACGTAATTACATCCCTGGGGGCTTTGGGG
GGGGGCTGTCCCTGATATCTATAACAAGAAAATATATATATAATAAGTTATCACGTAAGTAGAACATGAA
ATAACAATATAATTATCGTATGAGTTAAATCTTAAAAGTCACGTAAAAGATAATCATGCGTCATTTTGAC
TCACGCGGTCGTTATAGTTCAAAATCAGTGACACTTACCGCATTGACAAGCACGCCTCACGGGAGCTCCA
AGCGGCGACTGAGATGTCCTAAATGCACAGCGACGGATTCGCGCTATTTAGAAAGAGAGAGCAATATTTC
AAGAATGCATGCGTCAATTTTACGCAGACTATCTTTCTAGGGTTAATCTAGCTGCATCAGGATCATATCG
TCGGGTCTTTTTTCCGGCTCAGTCATCGCCCAAGCTGGCGCTATCTGGGCATCGGGGAGGAAGAAGCCCG
TGCCTTTTCCCGCGAGGTTGAAGCGGCATGGAAAGAGTTTGCCGAGGATGACTGCTGCTGCATTGACGTT
GAGCGAAAACGCACGTTTACCATGATGATTCGGGAAGGTGTGGCCATGCACGCCTTTAACGGTGAACTGT
TCGTTCAGGCCACCTGGGATACCAGTTCGTCGCGGCTTTTCCGGACACAGTTCCGGATGGTCAGCCCGAA
GCGCATCAGCAACCCGAACAATACCGGCGACAGCCGGAACTGCCGTGCCGGTGTGCAGATTAATGACAGC
GGTGCGGCGCTGGGATATTACGTCAGCGAGGACGGGTATCCTGGCTGGATGCCGCAGAAATGGACATGGA
TACCCCGTGAGTTACCCGGCGGGCGCGCTTGGCGTAATCATGGTCATAGCTGTTTCCTGTGTGAAATTGT
TATCCGCTCACAATTCCACACAACATACGAGCCGGAAGCATAAAGTGTAAAGCCTGGGGTGCCTAATGAG
TGAGCTAACTCACATTAATTGCGTTGCGCTCACTGCCCGCTTTCCAGTCGGGAAACCTGTCGTGCCAGCT
GCATTAATGAATCGGCCAACGCGCGGGGAGAGGCGGTTTGCGTATTGGGCGCTCTTCCGCTTCCTCGCTC
ACTGACTCGCTGCGCTCGGTCGTTCGGCTGCGGCGAGCGGTATCAGCTCACTCAAAGGCGGTAATACGGT
TATCCACAGAATCAGGGGATAACGCAGGAAAGAACATGTGAGCAAAAGGCCAGCAAAAGGCCAGGAACCG
TAAAAAGGCCGCGTTGCTGGCGTTTTTCCATAGGCTCCGCCCCCCTGACGAGCATCACAAAAATCGACGC
TCAAGTCAGAGGTGGCGAAACCCGACAGGACTATAAAGATACCAGGCGTTTCCCCCTGGAAGCTCCCTCG
TGCGCTCTCCTGTTCCGACCCTGCCGCTTACCGGATACCTGTCCGCCTTTCTCCCTTCGGGAAGCGTGGC
GCTTTCTCATAGCTCACGCTGTAGGTATCTCAGTTCGGTGTAGGTCGTTCGCTCCAAGCTGGGCTGTGTG
CACGAACCCCCCGTTCAGCCCGACCGCTGCGCCTTATCCGGTAACTATCGTCTTGAGTCCAACCCGGTAA
GACACGACTTATCGCCACTGGCAGCAGCCACTGGTAACAGGATTAGCAGAGCGAGGTATGTAGGCGGTGC
TACAGAGTTCTTGAAGTGGTGGCCTAACTACGGCTACACTAGAAGAACAGTATTTGGTATCTGCGCTCTG
CTGAAGCCAGTTACCTTCGGAAAAAGAGTTGGTAGCTCTTGATCCGGCAAACAAACCACCGCTGGTAGCG
GTGGTTTTTTTGTTTGCAAGCAGCAGATTACGCGCAGAAAAAAAGGATCTCAAGAAGATCCTTTGATCTT
TTCTACGGGGTCTGACGCTCAGTGGAACGAAAACTCACGTTAAGGGATTTTGGTCATGAGATTATCAAAA
AGGATCTTCACCTAGATCCTTTTAAATTAAAAATGAAGTTTTAAATCAATCTAAAGTATATATGAGTAAA
CTTGGTCTGACAGTTACCAATGCTTAATCAGTGAGGCACCTATCTCAGCGATCTGTCTATTTCGTTCATC
CATAGTTGCCTGACTCCCCGTCGTGTAGATAACTACGATACGGGAGGGCTTACCATCTGGCCCCAGTGCT
GCAATGATACCGCGAGACCCACGCTCACCGGCTCCAGATTTATCAGCAATAAACCAGCCAGCCGGAAGGG
CCGAGCGCAGAAGTGGTCCTGCAACTTTATCCGCCTCCATCCAGTCTATTAATTGTTGCCGGGAAGCTAG
AGTAAGTAGTTCGCCAGTTAATAGTTTGCGCAACGTTGTTGCCATTGCTACAGGCATCGTGGTGTCACGC
TCGTCGTTTGGTATGGCTTCATTCAGCTCCGGTTCCCAACGATCAAGGCGAGTTACATGATCCCCCATGT
TGTGCAAAAAAGCGGTTAGCTCCTTCGGTCCTCCGATCGTTGTCAGAAGTAAGTTGGCCGCAGTGTTATC
ACTCATGGTTATGGCAGCACTGCATAATTCTCTTACTGTCATGCCATCCGTAAGATGCTTTTCTGTGACT
GGTGAGTACTCAACCAAGTCATTCTGAGAATAGTGTATGCGGCGACCGAGTTGCTCTTGCCCGGCGTCAA
TACGGGATAATACCGCGCCACATAGCAGAACTTTAAAAGTGCTCATCATTGGAAAACGTTCTTCGGGGCG
AAAACTCTCAAGGATCTTACCGCTGTTGAGATCCAGTTCGATGTAACCCACTCGTGCACCCAACTGATCT
TCAGCATCTTTTACTTTCACCAGCGTTTCTGGGTGAGCAAAAACAGGAAGGCAAAATGCCGCAAAAAAGG
GAATAAGGGCGACACGGAAATGTTGAATACTCAT
Features (pLannotate 1.2.2; 21 found; start..end, strand, type, name):
      1..105     -  promoter       AmpR promoter: bla
    158..586     -  rep_origin     f1 ori (sequence partly withheld): f1 bacteriophage origin of replication; arrow indicates direction of (+) strand synthesis
    591..746     -  CDS            lacZα (fragment): LacZα fragment of β-galactosidase; lacZ fragment
    748..867     +  CDS            B (fragment): PORTL_LAMBD - Experimental evidence at protein level: Swiss-Prot protein existence level 1. Forms the portal vertex of the capsid (PubMed:6228056, PubMed:6232391). This portal plays critical roles in head assembly, genome packaging, neck/tail attachment, and genome ejection (Probable). The portal protein multimerizes as a single ring-shaped homododecamer arranged around a central channel (PubMed:6232391). Binds to the terminase subunits to form the packaging machine (PubMed:7799432). From Escherichia phage lambda (Bacteriophage lambda).
   1361..1601    +  promoter       U6 promoter: RNA polymerase III promoter for human U6 snRNA
   1719..1785    +  CDS            small t antigen (fragment): SV40 (simian virus 40) small t antigen
   1811..2022    +  promoter       EF-1α core promoter: core promoter for human elongation factor EF-1α
   2023..2132    +  intron         EF-1α intron A (fragment): intron upstream of the start codon of human EF-1α
   2758..2961    +  intron         EF-1α intron A: truncated intron upstream of the start codon of human EF-1α
   2983..3702    +  CDS            EBFP: enhanced blue variant of GFP mammalian codon-optimized
   3800..4388    +  misc_feature   WPRE: woodchuck hepatitis virus posttranscriptional regulatory element
   4425..4531    +  misc_feature   WPRE (fragment): woodchuck hepatitis virus posttranscriptional regulatory element
   4540..4661    +  polyA_signal   SV40 poly(A) signal: SV40 polyadenylation signal
   4679..4771    +  ncRNA          G-CSF SLDE: Accession: RF00183 - G-CSF factor stem-loop destabilising element (SLDE)
   5468..5935    +  CDS            B (fragment): PORTL_LAMBD - Experimental evidence at protein level: Swiss-Prot protein existence level 1. Forms the portal vertex of the capsid (PubMed:6228056, PubMed:6232391). This portal plays critical roles in head assembly, genome packaging, neck/tail attachment, and genome ejection (Probable). The portal protein multimerizes as a single ring-shaped homododecamer arranged around a central channel (PubMed:6232391). Binds to the terminase subunits to form the packaging machine (PubMed:7799432). From Escherichia phage lambda (Bacteriophage lambda).
   5973..5989    -  protein_bind   lac operator: The lac repressor binds to the lac operator to inhibit transcription in E. coli. This inhibition can be relieved by adding lactose or isopropyl-β-D-thiogalactopyranoside (IPTG). lac repressor encoded by lacI
   5997..6027    -  promoter       lac promoter: promoter for the E. coli lac operon
   6042..6063    -  protein_bind   CAP binding site: CAP binding activates transcription in the presence of cAMP. E. coli catabolite activator protein
   6076..6168    -  CDS            lacI (fragment): lac repressor; lacI; The lac repressor binds to the lac operator to inhibit transcription in E. coli. This inhibition can be relieved by adding lactose or isopropyl-β-D-thiogalactopyranoside (IPTG).
   6351..6939    -  rep_origin     ori: high-copy-number ColE1/pMB1/pBR322/pUC origin of replication
   7110..7970    -  CDS            AmpR: β-lactamase; bla; confers resistance to ampicillin, carbenicillin, and related antibiotics
