[The description below was written by a language model from this plasmid's Addgene catalogue record and pLannotate feature annotations shown in this document.]
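Description:
piggyBAC-U6-GFP-WPRE is an empty mammalian expression backbone derived from piggyBAC-5xTAPE-1-BlastR, intended as a cloning scaffold for "DNA Ticker Tape" recording arrays and for pegRNAs, the guide RNAs used in prime editing. As a piggyBac-type vector, its cargo is meant to be integrated into the genome of mammalian cells by piggyBac transposase. The automated feature table does not annotate the transposon terminal repeats, however, so their positions and the exact boundaries of the mobilised segment cannot be read from the record. In bacteria the plasmid is maintained through a high-copy ColE1/pUC-type origin and selected with ampicillin via the bla gene. An f1 origin and remnants of a lacZα/lac promoter cloning region are also present. The sequenced record is 7,970 nt, against a listed backbone size of about 6 kb.

The payload consists of two units in the same orientation. A human U6 RNA polymerase III promoter sits upstream and provides the site for expressing an inserted pegRNA. Downstream, the EF-1α promoter with parts of its first intron drives a fluorescent protein, followed by a WPRE, which enhances transcript stability and expression, and an SV40 polyadenylation signal. The catalogue describes the reporter as GFP, while the annotation software labelled the coding sequence as EBFP. These are closely related variants, so this is probably a nearest-match call, but the table alone cannot confirm it. According to the stated purpose, the tape arrays are cloned with the GFP cassette by Gibson assembly, and fluorescence can mark cells carrying the construct. Short hits to lambda portal protein, SV40 small t antigen and a G-CSF element look like incidental matches in spacer sequence. No mammalian drug-resistance marker is annotated.
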