Addgene plasmid #200030: piggyBAC-U6-GFP-WPRE
Purpose: (Empty Backbone) piggyBAC vector backbone with GFP for cloning DNA Ticker Tapes and U6 for pegRNAs
Depositing lab: Jay Shendure. Depositing organization: University of Washington.
Backbone
  Vector backbone: piggyBAC-5xTAPE-1-BlastR
  Backbone size (bp): 6000
  Modifications to backbone: Gene inserts with U6 promoter and GFP (EF1a promoter, WPRE, and SV40-polyA element).
  Vector type: Mammalian Expression
  Promoter: U6, EF1a
  Tag / fusion protein: GFP
Growth in bacteria
  Bacterial resistance: Ampicillin, 100 μg/mL
  Growth temperature: 30°C
  Growth strain: NEB Stable
  Copy number: Unknown
Gene/Insert
  Cloning method: Gibson Cloning
Terms and licenses: Academic/Nonprofit Terms; Industry Terms: Not Available to Industry
How to cite: piggyBAC-U6-GFP-WPRE was a gift from Jay Shendure (Addgene plasmid # 200030 ; http://n2t.net/addgene:200030 ; RRID:Addgene_200030)
